Addgene plasmid #82790: pDONR223_KEAP1_p.S144F
Purpose: Gateway Donor vector containing KEAP1, part of the Target Accelerator Plasmid Collection.
Depositing lab: Jesse Boehm & Matthew Meyerson & David Root. Depositing organization: Broad Institute. Publication: High-throughput Phenotyping of Lung Cancer Somatic Mutations. Berger AH, Brooks AN, Wu X, Shrestha Y, Chouinard C, Piccioni F, Bagul M, Kamburov A, Imielinski M, Hogstrom L, Zhu C, Yang X, Pantel S, Sakai R, Watson J, Kaplan N, Campbell JD, Singh S, Root DE, Narayan R, Natoli T, Lahr DL, Tirosh I, Tamayo P, Getz G, Wong B, Doench J, Subramanian A, Golub TR, Meyerson M, Boehm JS. Cancer Cell. 2016 Aug 8;30(2):214-28. doi: 10.1016/j.ccell.2016.06.022. Epub 2016 Jul 28. PubMed 27478040.
Backbone
  Vector backbone: pDONR223
  Backbone manufacturer: Invitrogen
  Vector type: Gateway Entry vector
Growth in bacteria
  Bacterial resistance: Spectinomycin, 50 μg/mL
  Growth temperature: 37°C
  Growth strain: DH5alpha
  Copy number: High Copy
Gene/Insert
  Gene/Insert name: KEAP1 (alt name: NM_012289)
  Species: H. sapiens (human)
  Mutation: S144F; C624S
  Entrez Gene: KEAP1 (a.k.a. INrf2, KLHL19)
  Promoter: None
  Cloning method: Gateway Cloning
  Sequencing primers: 5′ M13pUC-fwd; 3′ M13-Rev
Terms and licenses: Academic/Nonprofit Terms; Industry Terms: Not Available to Industry
Depositor comments: CLOSED (stop codon immediately follows insert)
How to cite: pDONR223_KEAP1_p.S144F was a gift from Jesse Boehm & Matthew Meyerson & David Root (Addgene plasmid # 82790 ; http://n2t.net/addgene:82790 ; RRID:Addgene_82790)
