[The description below was written by a language model from this plasmid's Addgene catalogue record and pLannotate feature annotations shown in this document.]
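Description:
pDONR223_KEAP1_p.S144F is a Gateway entry clone built in the Invitrogen pDONR223 backbone and carrying a mutant open reading frame of human KEAP1 (also known as INrf2 or KLHL19). It is a small (about 4.7 kb) bacterial plasmid propagated at high copy from a ColE1/pUC-type origin and selected with spectinomycin through the aadA (SmR) aminoglycoside adenylyltransferase gene. A class 1 integron Pc promoter fragment and a short gentamicin-resistance gene remnant lie upstream of this marker. Other annotated backbone elements include the rrnB T1 and T2 transcription terminators, which lie upstream of the cloning site, small lacI and lacZα fragments, and a T7 promoter just outside the downstream recombination site.

The KEAP1 coding sequence sits between two attL-type recombination sites (both labelled attL3 by the automated annotation), which allow LR Clonase-mediated transfer of the ORF into any compatible Gateway destination vector. The insert has no promoter of its own, so expression depends entirely on the destination vector chosen. The record lists two amino-acid changes, S144F and C624S. The clone is described as "closed", meaning a stop codon immediately follows the insert, so it suits native or N-terminally tagged expression rather than C-terminal fusions. The feature table annotates only part of the region between the att sites as KEAP1, which probably reflects incomplete automated matching rather than a truncated insert.

The plasmid belongs to the Target Accelerator Plasmid Collection and comes from a study on high-throughput phenotyping of somatic mutations found in lung cancer. It serves as a source clone for building expression constructs to compare this KEAP1 variant functionally with the wild-type allele.
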