Features (pLannotate 1.2.2; 12 found; start..end, strand, type, name):
    121..213     +  CDS            lacI (fragment): lac repressor; lacI; The lac repressor binds to the lac operator to inhibit transcription in E. coli. This inhibition can be relieved by adding lactose or isopropyl-β-D-thiogalactopyranoside (IPTG).
    268..295     -  terminator     rrnB T2 terminator: transcription terminator T2 from the E. coli rrnB gene
    427..470     +  terminator     rrnB T1 terminator: Escherichia coli rrnB; transcription terminator T1 from the E. coli rrnB gene
    517..553     -  CDS            lacZα (fragment): LacZα fragment of β-galactosidase; lacZ fragment
    570..665     +  protein_bind   attL3: mutant version of attL; recombination site for the Gateway® LR reaction LR Clonase™
    671..1999    +  CDS            KEAP1 (fragment) (sequence partly withheld): KEAP1_HUMAN - Also known as INRF2 From Homo sapiens (Human).
   2550..2645    -  protein_bind   attL3: mutant version of attL; recombination site for the Gateway® LR reaction LR Clonase™
   2664..2682    -  promoter       T7 promoter: promoter for bacteriophage T7 RNA polymerase
   2872..2895    +  promoter       Pc promoter (fragment): intI1 (promoter lies within the coding sequence); class 1 integron promoter
   3071..3127    +  CDS            GmR (fragment): gentamycin acetyltransferase; aacC1; confers resistance to gentamycin
   3134..3925    +  CDS            SmR: aminoglycoside adenylyltransferase (Murphy, 1985); aadA; confers resistance to spectinomycin and streptomycin
   4018..4606    +  rep_origin     ori: high-copy-number ColE1/pMB1/pBR322/pUC origin of replication
>Addgene plasmid #82790 | pDONR223_KEAP1_p.S144F | addgene full sequence | sequence record 161906 | Addgene NGS result
CTTTCCTGCGTTATCCCCTGATTCTGTGGATAACCGTATTACCGCCTTTGAGTGAGCTGATACCGCTCGC
CGCAGCCGAACGACCGAGCGCAGCGAGTCAGTGAGCGAGGAAGCGGAAGAGCGCCCAATACGCAAACCGC
CTCTCCCCGCGCGTTGGCCGATTCATTAATGCAGCTGGCACGACAGGTTTCCCGACTGGAAAGCGGGCAG
TGAGCGCAACGCAATTAATACGCGTACCGCTAGCCAGGAAGAGTTTGTAGAAACGCAAAAAGGCCATCCG
TCAGGATGGCCTTCTGCTTAGTTTGATGCCTGGCAGTTTATGGCGGGCGTCCTGCCCGCCACCCTCCGGG
CCGTTGCTTCACAACGTTCAAATCCGCTCCCGGCGGATTTGTCCTACTCAGGAGAGCGTTCACCGACAAA
CAACAGATAAAACGAAAGGCCCAGTCTTCCGACTGAGCCTTTCGTTTTATTTGATGCCTGGCAGTTCCCT
ACTCTCGCGTTAACGCTAGCATGGATGTTTTCCCAGTCACGACGTTGTAAAACGACGGCCAGTCTTAAGC
TCGGGCCCCAAATAATGATTTTATTTTGACTGATAGTGACCTGTTCGTTGCAACAAATTGATGAGCAATG
CTTTTTTATAATGCCAACTTTGTACAAAAAAGTTGGCACCATGCAGCCAGATCCCAGGCCTAGCGGGGCT
GGGGCCTGCTGCCGATTCCTGCCCCTGCAGTCACAGTGCCCTGAGGGGGCAGGGGACGCGGTGATGTACG
CCTCCACTGAGTGCAAGGCGGAGGTGACGCCCTCCCAGCATGGCAACCGCACCTTCAGCTACACCCTGGA
GGATCATACCAAGCAGGCCTTTGGCATCATGAACGAGCTGCGGCTCAGCCAGCAGCTGTGTGACGTCACA
CTGCAGGTCAAGTACCAGGATGCACCGGCCGCCCAGTTCATGGCCCACAAGGTGGTGCTGGCCTCATCCA
GCCCTGTCTTCAAGGCCATGTTCACCAACGGGCTGCGGGAGCAGGGCATGGAGGTGGTGTCCATTGAGGG
TATCCACCCCAAGGTCATGGAGCGCCTCATTGAATTCGCCTACACGGCCTTCATCTCCATGGGCGAGAAG
TGTGTCCTCCACGTCATGAACGGTGCTGTCATGTACCAGATCGACAGCGTTGTCCGTGCCTGCAGTGACT
TCCTGGTGCAGCAGCTGGACCCCAGCAATGCCATCGGCATCGCCAACTTCGCTGAGCAGATTGGCTGTGT
GGAGTTGCACCAGCGTGCCCGGGAGTACATCTACATGCATTTTGGGGAGGTGGCCAAGCAAGAGGAGTTC
TTCAACCTGTCCCACTGCCAACTGGTGACCCTCATCAGCCGGGACGACCTGAACGTGCGCTGCGAGTCCG
AGGTCTTCCACGCCTGCATCAACTGGGTCAAGTACGACTGCGAACAGCGACGGTTCTACGTCCAGGCGCT
GCTGCGGGCCGTGCGCTGCCACTCGTTGACGCCGAACTTCCTGCAGATGCAGCTGCAGAAGTGCGAGATC
CTGCAGTCCGACTCCCGCTGCAAGGACTACCTGGTCAAGATCTTCGAGGAGCTCACCCTGCACAAGCCCA
CGCAGGTGATGCCCTGCCGGGCG
[864 nt withheld, positions 1634-2497]
ATGGAGCCCTGCCGGAAGCAGATTGACCAGCAGAACTGTACCAGTTGATTGCCAACTTTCTTGTACAAAG
TTGGCATTATAAGAAAGCATTGCTTATCAATTTGTTGCAACGAACAGGTCACTATCAGTCAAAATAAAAT
CATTATTTGCCATCCAGCTGATATCCCCTATAGTGAGTCGTATTACATGGTCATAGCTGTTTCCTGGCAG
CTCTGGCCCGTGTCTCAAAATCTCTGATGTTACATTGCACAAGATAAAAATATATCATCATGCCTCCTCT
AGACCAGCCAGGACAGAAATGCCTCGACTTCGCTGCTACCCAAGGTTGCCGGGTGACGCACACCGTGGAA
ACGGATGAAGGCACGAACCCAGTGGACATAAGCCTGTTCGGTTCGTAAGCTGTAATGCAAGTAGCGTATG
CGCTCACGCAACTGGTCCAGAACCTTGACCGAACGCAGCGGTGGTAACGGCGCAGTGGCGGTTTTCATGG
CTTGTTATGACTGTTTTTTTGGGGTACAGTCTATGCCTCGGGCATCCAAGCAGCAAGCGCGTTACGCCGT
GGGTCGATGTTTGATGTTATGGAGCAGCAACGATGTTACGCAGCAGGGCAGTCGCCCTAAAACAAAGTTA
AACATTATGAGGGAAGCGGTGATCGCCGAAGTATCGACTCAACTATCAGAGGTAGTTGGCGTCATCGAGC
GCCATCTCGAACCGACGTTGCTGGCCGTACATTTGTACGGCTCCGCAGTGGATGGCGGCCTGAAGCCACA
CAGTGATATTGATTTGCTGGTTACGGTGACCGTAAGGCTTGATGAAACAACGCGGCGAGCTTTGATCAAC
GACCTTTTGGAAACTTCGGCTTCCCCTGGAGAGAGCGAGATTCTCCGCGCTGTAGAAGTCACCATTGTTG
TGCACGACGACATCATTCCGTGGCGTTATCCAGCTAAGCGCGAACTGCAATTTGGAGAATGGCAGCGCAA
TGACATTCTTGCAGGTATCTTCGAGCCAGCCACGATCGACATTGATCTGGCTATCTTGCTGACAAAAGCA
AGAGAACATAGCGTTGCCTTGGTAGGTCCAGCGGCGGAGGAACTCTTTGATCCGGTTCCTGAACAGGATC
TATTTGAGGCGCTAAATGAAACCTTAACGCTATGGAACTCGCCGCCCGACTGGGCTGGCGATGAGCGAAA
TGTAGTGCTTACGTTGTCCCGCATTTGGTACAGCGCAGTAACCGGCAAAATCGCGCCGAAGGATGTCGCT
GCCGACTGGGCAATGGAGCGCCTGCCGGCCCAGTATCAGCCCGTCATACTTGAAGCTAGACAGGCTTATC
TTGGACAAGAAGAAGATCGCTTGGCCTCGCGCGCAGATCAGTTGGAAGAATTTGTCCACTACGTGAAAGG
CGAGATCACCAAGGTAGTCGGCAAATAACCCTCGAGCCACCCATGACCAAAATCCCTTAACGTGAGTTAC
GCGTCGTTCCACTGAGCGTCAGACCCCGTAGAAAAGATCAAAGGATCTTCTTGAGATCCTTTTTTTCTGC
GCGTAATCTGCTGCTTGCAAACAAAAAAACCACCGCTACCAGCGGTGGTTTGTTTGCCGGATCAAGAGCT
ACCAACTCTTTTTCCGAAGGTAACTGGCTTCAGCAGAGCGCAGATACCAAATACTGTTCTTCTAGTGTAG
CCGTAGTTAGGCCACCACTTCAAGAACTCTGTAGCACCGCCTACATACCTCGCTCTGCTAATCCTGTTAC
CAGTGGCTGCTGCCAGTGGCGATAAGTCGTGTCTTACCGGGTTGGACTCAAGACGATAGTTACCGGATAA
GGCGCAGCGGTCGGGCTGAACGGGGGGTTCGTGCACACAGCCCAGCTTGGAGCGAACGACCTACACCGAA
CTGAGATACCTACAGCGTGAGCTATGAGAAAGCGCCACGCTTCCCGAAGGGAGAAAGGCGGACAGGTATC
CGGTAAGCGGCAGGGTCGGAACAGGAGAGCGCACGAGGGAGCTTCCAGGGGGAAACGCCTGGTATCTTTA
TAGTCCTGTCGGGTTTCGCCACCTCTGACTTGAGCGTCGATTTTTGTGATGCTCGTCAGGGGGGCGGAGC
CTATGGAAAAACGCCAGCAACGCGGCCTTTTTACGGTTCCTGGCCTTTTGCTGGCCTTTTGCTCACATGT
T
