>Addgene plasmid #82790 | pDONR223_KEAP1_p.S144F | depositor partial sequence | sequence record 157516 | Insert sequence
ATGCAGCCAGATCCCAGGCCTAGCGGGGCTGGGGCCTGCTGCCGATTCCTGCCCCTGCAGTCACAGTGCC
CTGAGGGGGCAGGGGACGCGGTGATGTACGCCTCCACTGAGTGCAAGGCGGAGGTGACGCCCTCCCAGCA
TGGCAACCGCACCTTCAGCTACACCCTGGAGGATCATACCAAGCAGGCCTTTGGCATCATGAACGAGCTG
CGGCTCAGCCAGCAGCTGTGTGACGTCACACTGCAGGTCAAGTACCAGGATGCACCGGCCGCCCAGTTCA
TGGCCCACAAGGTGGTGCTGGCCTCATCCAGCCCTGTCTTCAAGGCCATGTTCACCAACGGGCTGCGGGA
GCAGGGCATGGAGGTGGTGTCCATTGAGGGTATCCACCCCAAGGTCATGGAGCGCCTCATTGAATTCGCC
TACACGGCCTTCATCTCCATGGGCGAGAAGTGTGTCCTCCACGTCATGAACGGTGCTGTCATGTACCAGA
TCGACAGCGTTGTCCGTGCCTGCAGTGACTTCCTGGTGCAGCAGCTGGACCCCAGCAATGCCATCGGCAT
CGCCAACTTCGCTGAGCAGATTGGCTGTGTGGAGTTGCACCAGCGTGCCCGGGAGTACATCTACATGCAT
TTTGGGGAGGTGGCCAAGCAAGAGGAGTTCTTCAACCTGTCCCACTGCCAACTGGTGACCCTCATCAGCC
GGGACGACCTGAACGTGCGCTGCGAGTCCGAGGTCTTCCACGCCTGCATCAACTGGGTCAAGTACGACTG
CGAACAGCGACGGTTCTACGTCCAGGCGCTGCTGCGGGCCGTGCGCTGCCACTCGTTGACGCCGAACTTC
CTGCAGATGCAGCTGCAGAAGTGCGAGATCCTGCAGTCCGACTCCCGCTGCAAGGACTACCTGGTCAAGA
TCTTCGAGGAGCTCACCCTGCACAAGCCCACGCAGGTGATGCCCTGCCGGGCG
[864 nt withheld, positions 964-1827]
ATGGAGCCCTGCCGGAAGCAGATTGACCAGCAGAACTGTACCAGTTGA
